>Addgene plasmid #75581 | TTK gRNA (BRDN0001147779) | addgene full sequence | sequence record 184158 | Addgene Assembled Sequence
CCCGGGTGCAAAGATGGATAAAGTTTTAAACAGAGAGGAATCTTTGCAGCTAATGGACCTTCTAGGTCTT
GAAAGGAGTGGGAATTGGCTCCGGTGCCCGTCAGTGGGCAGAGCGCACATCGCCCACAGTCCCCGAGAAG
TTGGGGGGAGGGGTCGGCAATTGATCCGGTGCCTAGAGAAGGTGGCGCGGGGTAAACTGGGAAAGTGATG
TCGTGTACTGGCTCCGCCTTTTTCCCGAGGGTGGGGGAGAACCGTATATAAGTGCAGTAGTCGCCGTGAA
CGTTCTTTTTCGCAACGGGTTTGCCGCCAGAACACAGGTAAGTGCCGTGTGTGGTTCCCGCGGGCCTGGC
CTCTTTACGGGTTATGGCCCTTGCGTGCCTTGAATTACTTCCACCTGGCTGCAGTACGTGATTCTTGATC
CCGAGCTTCGGGTTGGAAGTGGGTGGGAGAGTTCGAGGCCTTGCGCTTAAGGAGCCCCTTCGCCTCGTGC
TTGAGTTGAGGCCTGGCCTGGGCGCTGGGGCCGCCGCGTGCGAATCTGGTGGCACCTTCGCGCCTGTCTC
GCTGCTTTCGATAAGTCTCTAGCCATTTAAAATTTTTGATGACCTGCTGCGACGCTTTTTTTCTGGCAAG
ATAGTCTTGTAAATGCGGGCCAAGATCTGCACACTGGTATTTCGGTTTTTGGGGCCGCGGGCGGCGACGG
GGCCCGTGCGTCCCAGCGCACATGTTCGGCGAGGCGGGGCCTGCGAGCGCGGCCACCGAGAATCGGACGG
GGGTAGTCTCAAGCTGGCCGGCCTGCTCTGGTGCCTGGCCTCGCGCCGCCGTGTATCGCCCCGCCCTGGG
CGGCAAGGCTGGCCCGGTCGGCACCAGTTGCGTGAGCGGAAAGATGGCCGCTTCCCGGCCCTGCTGCAGG
GAGCTCAAAATGGAGGACGCGGCGCTCGGGAGAGCGGGCGGGTGAGTCACCCACACAAAGGAAAAGGGCC
TTTCCGTCCTCAGCCGTCGCTTCATGTGACTCCACGGAGTACCGGGCGCCGTCCAGGCACCTCGATTAGT
TCTCGAGCTTTTGGAGTACGTCGTCTTTAGGTTGGGGGGAGGGGTTTTATGCGATGGAGTTTCCCCACAC
TGAGTGGGTGGAGACTGAAGTTAGGCCAGCTTGGCACTTGATGTAATTCTCCTTGGAATTTGCCCTTTTT
GAGTTTGGATCTTGGTTCATTCTCAAGCCTCAGACAGTGGTTCAAAGTTTTTTTCTTCCATTTCAGGTGT
CGTGACGTACGGCCACCATGACCGAGTACAAGCCCACGGTGCGCCTCGCCACCCGCGACGACGTCCCCAG
GGCCGTACGCACCCTCGCCGCCGCGTTCGCCGACTACCCCGCCACGCGCCACACCGTCGATCCGGACCGC
CACATCGAGCGGGTCACCGAGCTGCAAGAACTCTTCCTCACGCGCGTCGGGCTCGACATCGGCAAGGTGT
GGGTCGCGGACGACGGCGCCGCCGTGGCGGTCTGGACCACGCCGGAGAGCGTCGAAGCGGGGGCGGTGTT
CGCCGAGATCGGCCCGCGCATGGCCGAGTTGAGCGGTTCCCGGCTGGCCGCGCAGCAACAGATGGAAGGC
CTCCTGGCGCCGCACCGGCCCAAGGAGCCCGCGTGGTTCCTGGCCACCGTCGGAGTCTCGCCCGACCACC
AGGGCAAGGGTCTGGGCAGCGCCGTCGTGCTCCCCGGAGTGGAGGCGGCCGAGCGCGCCGGGGTGCCCGC
CTTCCTGGAGACCTCCGCGCCCCGCAACCTCCCCTTCTACGAGCGGCTCGGCTTCACCGTCACCGCCGAC
GTCGAGGTGCCCGAAGGACCGCGCACCTGGTGCATGACCCGCAAGCCCGGTGCCTGAACGCGTTAAGTCG
ACAATCAACCTCTGGATTACAAAATTTGTGAAAGATTGACTGGTATTCTTAACTATGTTGCTCCTTTTAC
GCTATGTGGATACGCTGCTTTAATGCCTTTGTATCATGCTATTGCTTCCCGTATGGCTTTCATTTTCTCC
TCCTTGTATAAATCCTGGTTGCTGTCTCTTTATGAGGAGTTGTGGCCCGTTGTCAGGCAACGTGGCGTGG
TGTGCACTGTGTTTGCTGACGCAACCCCCACTGGTTGGGGCATTGCCACCACCTGTCAGCTCCTTTCCGG
GACTTTCGCTTTCCCCCTCCCTATTGCCACGGCGGAACTCATCGCCGCCTGCCTTGCCCGCTGCTGGACA
GGGGCTCGGCTGTTGGGCACTGACAATTCCGTGGTGTTGTCGGGGAAATCATCGTCCTTTCCTTGGCTGC
TCGCCTGTGTTGCCACCTGGATTCTGCGCGGGACGTCCTTCTGCTACGTCCCTTCGGCCCTCAATCCAGC
GGACCTTCCTTCCCGCGGCCTGCTGCCGGCTCTGCGGCCTCTTCCGCGTCTTCGCCTTCGCCCTCAGACG
AGTCGGATCTCCCTTTGGGCCGCCTCCCCGCGTCGACTTTAAGACCAATGACTTACAAGGCAGCTGTAGA
TCTTAGCCACTTTTTAAAAGAAAAGGGGGGACTGGAAGGGCTAATTCACTCCCAACGAAGACAAGATCTG
CTTTTTGCTTGTACTGGGTCTCTCTGGTTAGACCAGATCTGAGCCTGGGAGCTCTCTGGCTAACTAGGGA
ACCCACTGCTTAAGCCTCAATAAAGCTTGCCTTGAGTGCTTCAAGTAGTGTGTGCCCGTCTGTTGTGTGA
CTCTGGTAACTAGAGATCCCTCAGACCCTTTTAGTCAGTGTGGAAAATCTCTAGCAGTACGTATAGTAGT
TCATGTCATCTTATTATTCAGTATTTATAACTTGCAAAGAAATGAATATCAGAGAGTGAGAGGAACTTGT
TTATTGCAGCTTATAATGGTTACAAATAAAGCAATAGCATCACAAATTTCACAAATAAAGCATTTTTTTC
ACTGCATTCTAGTTGTGGTTTGTCCAAACTCATCAATGTATCTTATCATGTCTGGCTCTAGCTATCCCGC
CCCTAACTCCGCCCATCCCGCCCCTAACTCCGCCCAGTTCCGCCCATTCTCCGCCCCATGGCTGACTAAT
TTTTTTTATTTATGCAGAGGCCGAGGCCGCCTCGGCCTCTGAGCTATTCCAGAAGTAGTGAGGAGGCTTT
TTTGGAGGCCTAGGGACGTACCCAATTCGCCCTATAGTGAGTCGTATTACGCGCGCTCACTGGCCGTCGT
TTTACAACGTCGTGACTGGGAAAACCCTGGCGTTACCCAACTTAATCGCCTTGCAGCACATCCCCCTTTC
GCCAGCTGGCGTAATAGCGAAGAGGCCCGCACCGATCGCCCTTCCCAACAGTTGCGCAGCCTGAATGGCG
AATGGG
[124 nt withheld, positions 3367-3490]
C
[91 nt withheld, positions 3492-3582]
A
[49 nt withheld, positions 3584-3632]
CCTTTGACGTTGGAGTCCACGTTCTTT
[37 nt withheld, positions 3660-3696]
ACCCTATCTCGGTCTATTCTTTTGATTTATAAGGGATTTTGCCGATTTCGGCCTATTGGTTAAAAAATGA
GCTGATTTAACAAAAATTTAACGCGAATTTTAACAAAATATTAACGCTTACAATTTAGGTGGCACTTTTC
GGGGAAATGTGCGCGGAACCCCTATTTGTTTATTTTTCTAAATACATTCAAATATGTATCCGCTCATGAG
ACAATAACCCTGATAAATGCTTCAATAATATTGAAAAAGGAAGAGTATGAGTATTCAACATTTCCGTGTC
GCCCTTATTCCCTTTTTTGCGGCATTTTGCCTTCCTGTTTTTGCTCACCCAGAAACGCTGGTGAAAGTAA
AAGATGCTGAAGATCAGTTGGGTGCACGAGTGGGTTACATCGAACTGGATCTCAACAGCGGTAAGATCCT
TGAGAGTTTTCGCCCCGAAGAACGTTTTCCAATGATGAGCACTTTTAAAGTTCTGCTATGTGGCGCGGTA
TTATCCCGTATTGACGCCGGGCAAGAGCAACTCGGTCGCCGCATACACTATTCTCAGAATGACTTGGTTG
AGTACTCACCAGTCACAGAAAAGCATCTTACGGATGGCATGACAGTAAGAGAATTATGCAGTGCTGCCAT
AACCATGAGTGATAACACTGCGGCCAACTTACTTCTGACAACGATCGGAGGACCGAAGGAGCTAACCGCT
TTTTTGCACAACATGGGGGATCATGTAACTCGCCTTGATCGTTGGGAACCGGAGCTGAATGAAGCCATAC
CAAACGACGAGCGTGACACCACGATGCCTGTAGCAATGGCAACAACGTTGCGCAAACTATTAACTGGCGA
ACTACTTACTCTAGCTTCCCGGCAACAATTAATAGACTGGATGGAGGCGGATAAAGTTGCAGGACCACTT
CTGCGCTCGGCCCTTCCGGCTGGCTGGTTTATTGCTGATAAATCTGGAGCCGGTGAGCGTGGGTCTCGCG
GTATCATTGCAGCACTGGGGCCAGATGGTAAGCCCTCCCGTATCGTAGTTATCTACACGACGGGGAGTCA
GGCAACTATGGATGAACGAAATAGACAGATCGCTGAGATAGGTGCCTCACTGATTAAGCATTGGTAACTG
TCAGACCAAGTTTACTCATATATACTTTAGATTGATTTAAAACTTCATTTTTAATTTAAAAGGATCTAGG
TGAAGATCCTTTTTGATAATCTCATGACCAAAATCCCTTAACGTGAGTTTTCGTTCCACTGAGCGTCAGA
CCCCGTAGAAAAGATCAAAGGATCTTCTTGAGATCCTTTTTTTCTGCGCGTAATCTGCTGCTTGCAAACA
AAAAAACCACCGCTACCAGCGGTGGTTTGTTTGCCGGATCAAGAGCTACCAACTCTTTTTCCGAAGGTAA
CTGGCTTCAGCAGAGCGCAGATACCAAATACTGTTCTTCTAGTGTAGCCGTAGTTAGGCCACCACTTCAA
GAACTCTGTAGCACCGCCTACATACCTCGCTCTGCTAATCCTGTTACCAGTGGCTGCTGCCAGTGGCGAT
AAGTCGTGTCTTACCGGGTTGGACTCAAGACGATAGTTACCGGATAAGGCGCAGCGGTCGGGCTGAACGG
GGGGTTCGTGCACACAGCCCAGCTTGGAGCGAACGACCTACACCGAACTGAGATACCTACAGCGTGAGCT
ATGAGAAAGCGCCACGCTTCCCGAAGGGAGAAAGGCGGACAGGTATCCGGTAAGCGGCAGGGTCGGAACA
GGAGAGCGCACGAGGGAGCTTCCAGGGGGAAACGCCTGGTATCTTTATAGTCCTGTCGGGTTTCGCCACC
TCTGACTTGAGCGTCGATTTTTGTGATGCTCGTCAGGGGGGCGGAGCCTATGGAAAAACGCCAGCAACGC
GGCCTTTTTACGGTTCCTGGCCTTTTGCTGGCCTTTTGCTCACATGTTCTTTCCTGCGTTATCCCCTGAT
TCTGTGGATAACCGTATTACCGCCTTTGAGTGAGCTGATACCGCTCGCCGCAGCCGAACGACCGAGCGCA
GCGAGTCAGTGAGCGAGGAAGCGGAAGAGCGCCCAATACGCAAACCGCCTCTCCCCGCGCGTTGGCCGAT
TCATTAATGCAGCTGGCACGACAGGTTTCCCGACTGGAAAGCGGGCAGTGAGCGCAACGCAATTAATGTG
AGTTAGCTCACTCATTAGGCACCCCAGGCTTTACACTTTATGCTTCCGGCTCGTATGTTGTGTGGAATTG
TGAGCGGATAACAATTTCACACAGGAAACAGCTATGACCATGATTACGCCAAGCGCGCAATTAACCCTCA
CTAAAGGGAACAAAAGCTGGAGCTGCAAGCTTAATGTAGTCTTATGCAATACTCTTGTAGTCTTGCAACA
TGGTAACGATGAGTTAGCAACATGCCTTACAAGGAGAGAAAAAGCACCGTGCATGCCGATTGGTGGAAGT
AAGGTGGTACGATCGTGCCTTATTAGGAAGGCAACAGACGGGTCTGACATGGATTGGACGAACCACTGAA
TTGCCGCATTGCAGAGATATTGTATTTAAGTGCCTAGCTCGATACATAAACGGGTCTCTCTGGTTAGACC
AGATCTGAGCCTGGGAGCTCTCTGGCTAACTAGGGAACCCACTGCTTAAGCCTCAATAAAGCTTGCCTTG
AGTGCTTCAAGTAGTGTGTGCCCGTCTGTTGTGTGACTCTGGTAACTAGAGATCCCTCAGACCCTTTTAG
TCAGTGTGGAAAATCTCTAGCAGTGGCGCCCGAACAGGGACTTGAAAGCGAAAGGGAAACCAGAGGAGCT
CTCTCGACGCAGGACTCGGCTTGCTGAAGCGCGCACGGCAAGAGGCGAGGGGCGGCGACTGGTGAGTACG
CCAAAAATTTTGACTAGCGGAGGCTAGAAGGAGAGAGATGGGTGCGAGAGCGTCAGTATTAAGCGGGGGA
GAATTAGATCGCGATGGGAAAAAATTCGGTTAAGGCCAGGGGGAAAGAAAAAATATAAATTAAAACATAT
AGTATGGGCAAGCAGGGAGCTAGAACGATTCGCAGTTAATCCTGGCCTGTTAGAAACATCAGAAGGCTGT
AGACAAATACTGGGACAGCTACAACCATCCCTTCAGACAGGATCAGAAGAACTTAGATCATTATATAATA
CAGTAGCAACCCTCTATTGTGTGCATCAAAGGATAGAGATAAAAGACACCAAGGAAGCTTTAGACAAGAT
AGAGGAAGAGCAAAACAAAAGTAAGACCACCGCACAGCAAGCGGCCGCTGATCTTCAGACCTGGAGGAGG
AGATATGAGGGACAATTGGAGAAGTGAATTATATAAATATAAAGTAGTAAAAATTGAACCATTAGGAGTA
GCACCCACCAAGGCAAAGAGAAGAGTGGTGCAGAGAGAAAAAAGAGCAGTGGGAATAGGAGCTTTGTTCC
TTGGGTTCTTGGGAGCAGCAGGAAGCACTATGGGCGCAGCGTCAATGACGCTGACGGTACAGGCCAGACA
ATTATTGTCTGGTATAGTGCAGCAGCAGAACAATTTGCTGAGGGCTATTGAGGCGCAACAGCATCTGTTG
CAACTCACAGTCTGGGGCATCAAGCAGCTCCAGGCAAGAATCCTGGCTGTGGAAAGATACCTAAAGGATC
AACAGCTCCTGGGGATTTGGGGTTGCTCTGGAAAACTCATTTGCACCACTGCTGTGCCTTGGAATGCTAG
TTGGAGTAATAAATCTCTGGAACAGATTTGGAATCACACGACCTGGATGGAGTGGGACAGAGAAATTAAC
AATTACACAAGCTTAATACACTCCTTAATTGAAGAATCGCAAAACCAGCAAGAAAAGAATGAACAAGAAT
TATTGGAATTAGATAAATGGGCAAGTTTGTGGAATTGGTTTAACATAACAAATTGGCTGTGGTATATAAA
ATTATTCATAATGATAGTAGGAGGCTTGGTAGGTTTAAGAATAGTTTTTGCTGTACTTTCTATAGTGAAT
AGAGTTAGGCAGGGATATTCACCATTATCGTTTCAGACCCACCTCCCAACCCCGAGGGGACCCAGAGAGG
GCCTATTTCCCATGATTCCTTCATATTTGCATATACGATACAAGGCTGTTAGAGAGATAATTAGAATTAA
TTTGACTGTAAACACAAAGATATTAGTACAAAATACGTGACGTAGAAAGTAATAATTTCTTGGGTAGTTT
GCAGTTTTAAAATTATGTTTTAAAATGGACTATCATATGCTTACCGTAACTTGAAAGTATTTCGATTTCT
TGGCTTTATATATCTTGTGGAAAGGACGAAACACCGAAATGCTGGAAATTGCCCTGGTTTTAGAGCTAGA
AATAGCAAGTTAAAATAAGGCTAGTCCGTTATCAACTTGAAAAAGTGGCACCGAGTCGGTGCTTTTTTAA
GCTTGGCGTAACTAGATCTTGAGACAAATGGCAGTATTCATCCACAATTTTAAAAGAAAAGGGGGGATTG
GGGGGTACAGTGCAGGGGAAAGAATAGTAGACATAATAGCAACAGACATACAAACTAAAGAATTACAAAA
ACAAATTACAAAAATTCAAAATTTTCGGGTTTATTACAGGGACAGCAGAGATCCACTTTGGCGCCGGCTC
GAGGGGG
Features (pLannotate 1.2.2; 29 found; start..end, strand, type, name):
     14..80      +  CDS            small t antigen (fragment): SV40 (simian virus 40) small t antigen
    106..317     +  promoter       EF-1α core promoter: core promoter for human elongation factor EF-1α
    318..1256    +  intron         EF-1α intron A: intron upstream of the start codon of human EF-1α
   1278..1877    +  CDS            PuroR (fragment): puromycin N-acetyltransferase; pac from Streptomyces; confers resistance to puromycin
   1893..2481    +  misc_feature   WPRE: woodchuck hepatitis virus posttranscriptional regulatory element
   2532..2551    +  misc_feature   cPPT/CTS (fragment): central polypurine tract and central termination sequence of HIV-1
   2553..2786    +  LTR            3' LTR (ΔU3): self-inactivating 3' long terminal repeat (LTR) from HIV-1
   2864..2985    +  polyA_signal   SV40 poly(A) signal: SV40 polyadenylation signal
   3025..3160    +  rep_origin     SV40 ori: SV40 origin of replication
   3181..3199    -  promoter       T7 promoter: promoter for bacteriophage T7 RNA polymerase
   3207..3362    +  CDS            lacZα (fragment): LacZα fragment of β-galactosidase; lacZ fragment
   3367..3795    +  rep_origin     f1 ori (sequence partly withheld): f1 bacteriophage origin of replication; arrow indicates direction of (+) strand synthesis
   3848..3952    +  promoter       AmpR promoter: bla
   3953..4813    +  CDS            AmpR: β-lactamase; bla; confers resistance to ampicillin, carbenicillin, and related antibiotics
   4984..5572    +  rep_origin     ori: high-copy-number ColE1/pMB1/pBR322/pUC origin of replication
   5755..5847    +  CDS            lacI (fragment): lac repressor; lacI; The lac repressor binds to the lac operator to inhibit transcription in E. coli. This inhibition can be relieved by adding lactose or isopropyl-β-D-thiogalactopyranoside (IPTG).
   5860..5881    +  protein_bind   CAP binding site: CAP binding activates transcription in the presence of cAMP. E. coli catabolite activator protein
   5896..5926    +  promoter       lac promoter: promoter for the E. coli lac operon
   5934..5950    +  protein_bind   lac operator: The lac repressor binds to the lac operator to inhibit transcription in E. coli. This inhibition can be relieved by adding lactose or isopropyl-β-D-thiogalactopyranoside (IPTG). lac repressor encoded by lacI
   5995..6013    +  promoter       T3 promoter: promoter for bacteriophage T3 RNA polymerase
   6041..6267    +  promoter       RSV promoter: Rous sarcoma virus enhancer/promoter
   6268..6448    +  LTR            5' LTR (truncated): truncated 5' long terminal repeat (LTR) from HIV-1
   6495..6620    +  misc_feature   HIV-1 Ψ: packaging signal of human immunodeficiency virus type 1
   6604..6967    +  CDS            HIV-1 gag (fragment): gag protein from human immunodeficiency virus 1; gag
   7113..7346    +  misc_feature   RRE: The Rev response element (RRE) of HIV-1 allows for Rev-dependent mRNA export from the nucleus to the cytoplasm.
   7723..7749    +  CDS            Rev (fragment): human immunodeficiency virus 1 (HIV-1) Rev protein; rev; enhances nuclear export of unspliced and incompletely spliced viral mRNAs
   7753..7993    +  promoter       U6 promoter: RNA polymerase III promoter for human U6 snRNA
   8023..8098    +  misc_RNA       gRNA scaffold: guide RNA scaffold for the Streptococcus pyogenes CRISPR/Cas9 system
   8154..8271    +  misc_feature   cPPT/CTS: central polypurine tract and central termination sequence of HIV-1
