[The description below was written by a language model from this plasmid's Addgene catalogue record, the feature table of its GenBank file and pLannotate feature annotations shown in this document.]
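Description:
TTK gRNA (BRDN0001147779) is a third-generation lentiviral CRISPR guide plasmid built on the lentiGuide-Puro backbone. It expresses a single guide RNA against human TTK (also known as MPS1), a kinase gene. It is maintained in E. coli as a high-copy plasmid through a ColE1/pUC-type origin with ampicillin selection from the β-lactamase gene. The backbone also carries an f1 origin, an SV40 origin and poly(A) signal, and remnants of lac and T7/T3 cloning-vector sequence.

The lentiviral transfer cassette begins with an RSV promoter fused to a truncated HIV-1 5' LTR, so genomic RNA production does not depend on Tat. It continues through the Ψ packaging signal with a partial gag region, the Rev response element and a cPPT/CTS, and ends in a ΔU3 self-inactivating 3' LTR. Within this unit, the human U6 RNA polymerase III promoter drives the TTK-targeting spacer joined to the Streptococcus pyogenes Cas9 guide scaffold. A separate EF-1α core promoter with its intron A drives puromycin N-acetyltransferase for selection of transduced mammalian cells, followed by a WPRE to enhance expression.

The plasmid does not encode Cas9, so it is meant to be paired with a separate Cas9 lentivector or used in cells that already express Cas9. The guide was designed against two TTK reference transcripts and belongs to a human kinome gRNA collection, supporting TTK knockout studies. The full 8,323 nt assembled sequence supplies the complete feature annotation. The accompanying GenBank record covers only a 570 bp stretch spanning the U6 primer site, the gRNA scaffold and the cPPT/CTS.
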