Addgene plasmid #75581: TTK gRNA (BRDN0001147779)
Purpose: 3rd generation lentiviral gRNA plasmid targeting human TTK
Depositing lab: John Doench & David Root. Depositing organization: Broad Institute. Publication: Optimized sgRNA design to maximize activity and minimize off-target effects of CRISPR-Cas9. Doench JG, Fusi N, Sullender M, Hegde M, Vaimberg EW, Donovan KF, Smith I, Tothova Z, Wilen C, Orchard R, Virgin HW, Listgarten J, Root DE. Nat Biotechnol. 2016 Jan 18. doi: 10.1038/nbt.3437. PubMed 26780180.
Backbone
  Vector backbone: lentiGuide-Puro
  Backbone manufacturer: Zhang Lab (Addgene plasmid # 52963)
  Vector type: Mammalian Expression, Lentiviral, CRISPR
  Selectable markers: Puromycin
Growth in bacteria
  Bacterial resistance: Ampicillin, 100 μg/mL
  Growth temperature: 37°C
  Growth strain: DH5alpha
  Copy number: High Copy
Gene/Insert
  Gene/Insert name: TTK (alt names: TTK; NM_001166691.1)
  gRNA/shRNA sequence: AAATGCTGGAAATTGCCCTG
  Species: H. sapiens (human)
  Entrez Gene: TTK (a.k.a. CT96, ESK, MPH1, MPS1, MPS1L1, PYT)
  Promoter: hU6
  Cloning method: Unknown
  Sequencing primers: 5′ U6-F; 3′ pS2-R
Terms and licenses: Academic/Nonprofit Terms; Industry Terms: Not Available to Industry
Depositor comments: The gRNA was designed to target the following Genbank reference sequence(s): NM_001166691.1,NM_003318.4. Note that this plasmid does NOT contain Cas9. It should be used in conjunction with lentiCas9-Blast (Addgene #52962) or otherwise with cell lines already expressing Cas9. Browse the full kinome gRNA library at http://www.addgene.org/pooled-library/broadgpp-human-kinome/ or visit http://www.broadinstitute.org/rnai/public/ for detailed protocols and information.
How to cite: TTK gRNA (BRDN0001147779) was a gift from John Doench & David Root (Addgene plasmid # 75581 ; http://n2t.net/addgene:75581 ; RRID:Addgene_75581)
