LOCUS       Exported 570 bp ds-DNA linear SYN 12-JUN-2021
DEFINITION  3rd generation lentiviral gRNA plasmid targeting human TTK.
ACCESSION   .
VERSION     .
KEYWORDS    TTK gRNA (BRDN0001147779)
SOURCE      synthetic DNA construct
  ORGANISM  synthetic DNA construct
REFERENCE   1 (bases 1 to 570)
  AUTHORS   Doench JG, Fusi N, Sullender M, Hegde M, Vaimberg EW, Donovan KF,
            Smith I, Tothova Z, Wilen C, Orchard R, Virgin HW, Listgarten J,
            Root DE
  TITLE     Optimized sgRNA design to maximize activity and minimize off-target
            effects of CRISPR-Cas9.
  JOURNAL   Nat Biotechnol. 2016 Jan 18. doi: 10.1038/nbt.3437.
  PUBMED    26780180
REFERENCE   2 (bases 1 to 570)
  AUTHORS   .
  TITLE     Direct Submission
  JOURNAL   Exported Jun 12, 2021 from SnapGene Server 1.1.58
            http://www.snapgene.com
FEATURES             Location/Qualifiers
     source          1..570
                     /organism="synthetic DNA construct"
                     /mol_type="other DNA"
     primer_bind     56..75
                     /label=LKO.1 5'
                     /note="Human U6 promoter, forward primer"
     misc_RNA        154..229
                     /label=gRNA scaffold
                     /note="guide RNA scaffold for the Streptococcus pyogenes
                     CRISPR/Cas9 system"
     misc_feature    285..402
                     /label=cPPT/CTS
                     /note="central polypurine tract and central termination
                     sequence of HIV-1"
ORIGIN
        1 tagaaagtaa taatttcttg ggtagtttgc agttttaaaa ttatgtttta aaatggacta
       61 tcatatgctt accgtaactt gaaagtattt cgatttcttg gctttatata tcttgtggaa
      121 aggacgaaac accgaaatgc tggaaattgc cctgttttag agctagaaat agcaagttaa
      181 aataaggcta gtccgttatc aacttgaaaa agtggcaccg agtcggtgct tttttaagct
      241 tggcgtaact agatcttgag acaaatggca gtattcatcc acaattttaa aagaaaaggg
      301 gggattgggg ggtacagtgc aggggaaaga atagtagaca taatagcaac agacatacaa
      361 actaaagaat tacaaaaaca aattacaaaa attcaaaatt ttcgggttta ttacagggac
      421 agcagagatc cactttggcg ccggctcgag ggggcccggg tgcaaagatg gataaagttt
      481 taaacagaga ggaatctttg cagctaatgg accttctagg tcttgaaagg agtgggaatt
      541 ggctccggtg cccgtcagtg ggcagagcgc
//
