>Addgene plasmid #75581 | TTK gRNA (BRDN0001147779) | depositor partial sequence | sequence record 143041 | Target Sequence
AAATGCTGGAAATTGCCCTG
